Addgene plasmid #34168: KHBD00005
Depositing lab: Bart Deplancke. Depositing organization: Swiss Federal Institute of Technology (EPFL). Publication: Automated protein-DNA interaction screening of Drosophila regulatory elements. Korneel Hens, Jean-Daniel Feuz, Alina Isakova, Antonina Lagovitina, Andreas Massouras, Julien Bryois, Patrick Callaerts, Susan E. Celniker, Bart Deplancke. Nat Methods. 2011 Oct 30;8(12):1065-70. 10.1038/nmeth.1763 PubMed 22037703.
Backbone
  Vector backbone: pDONR221
  Backbone manufacturer: Invitrogen
  Backbone size w/o insert (bp): 2536
  Vector type: Gateway Donor Vector
Growth in bacteria
  Bacterial resistance: Kanamycin, 50 μg/mL
  Growth temperature: 37°C
  Growth strain: DH5alpha
  Copy number: High Copy
Gene/Insert
  Gene/Insert name: CG9954 (alt names: FBgn0034534; maf-S)
  Species: D. melanogaster (fly)
  Insert size (bp): 396
  Entrez Gene: maf-S (a.k.a. Dmel_CG9954, CG9954, Dmel\CG9954, Maf-S, anon-EST:Posey173, maf2)
  Cloning method: Gateway Cloning
  Sequencing primers: 5′ M13F; 3′ M13R
Terms and licenses: Academic/Nonprofit Terms; Industry Terms: Not Available to Industry
Depositor comments: Please note that the ORFs in this collection were cloned open-ended (without a stop codon).
How to cite: KHBD00005 was a gift from Bart Deplancke (Addgene plasmid # 34168 ; http://n2t.net/addgene:34168 ; RRID:Addgene_34168)
