[The description below was written by a language model from this plasmid's Addgene catalogue record.]
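Description:
KHBD00005 is a Gateway entry-type clone built in the Invitrogen pDONR221 donor vector backbone (about 2.5 kb without insert), carrying the open reading frame of the Drosophila melanogaster gene CG9954, also known as maf-S (FBgn0034534). The plasmid is maintained in E. coli as a high-copy construct under kanamycin selection. The 396 bp insert was introduced by Gateway recombination cloning, which in a pDONR vector normally replaces the counter-selectable cassette and leaves the ORF flanked by att recombination sites. No feature table accompanies the record, so the exact sites and junctions are not documented here. M13 forward and reverse priming sites on either side of the insert are listed for sequence verification.

The construct has no stated promoter, tag or reporter for the insert. As a donor-vector clone, it serves as a shuttle rather than an expression plasmid, with the ORF intended to be moved by recombination into destination vectors that supply the regulatory elements and fusion partners. The depositor notes that ORFs in this collection were cloned open-ended, without a stop codon, which allows in-frame C-terminal fusions after transfer as well as N-terminal ones.

maf-S belongs to a collection of fly ORF clones associated with a study on automated screening of protein–DNA interactions at Drosophila regulatory elements. This suggests that the clone is meant as a source of the coding sequence for building fusion constructs for such interaction assays, although the record does not specify particular destination vectors or assay formats.
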