>Addgene plasmid #34168 | KHBD00005 | depositor partial sequence | sequence record 40735 | KHBD00005 sequence 396 bps
ATGGAAGCAAAGCGCGAGAGAAAGTCATCCCTGGCACCACTTTCGCCATGTCCAATTCCGGATATTACCG
ATGACGATTTGGTGAGCATTTCGGTAAGGGATCTTAATCGGACCCTCAAGATGCGTGGCCTGAACCGCGA
GGAGATCGTTCGGATGAAGCAGCGCCGGAGAACCTTAAAGAATCGCGGATACGCAGCCAGTTGCCGCATC
AAGAGAATCGAACAGAAGGACGAGCTGGAGACTAAGAAGTCGTACGAGTGGACGGAACTGGAGCAGATGC
ACGAGGACAACGAGCAGGTGCGCCGCGAGGTGTCCAACTGGAAGAACAAGTACAAGGCGCTGCTGCAGTT
CGCCATCCAGAACGAGATACCCATTCCCAGCGAGCTGGAGGGCTGC
