>Addgene plasmid #34168 | KHBD00005 | addgene partial sequence | sequence record 41632 | M13-Rev 5'-CAGGAAACAGCTATGACC-3'
CAGCTGGAGGCAATAATGATTTTATTTTGACTGATAGTGACCTGTTCGTTGCAACAAATTGATAAGCAAT
GCTTTCTTATAATGCCAACTTTGTACAAGAAAGTTGGCAAGCAGCCCTCCAGCTCGCTGGGAATGGGTAT
CTCGTTCTGGATGGCGAACTGCAGCAGCGCCTTGTACTTGTTCTTCCAGTTGGACACCTCGCGGCGCACC
TGCTCGTTGTCCTCGTGCATCTGCTCCAGTTCCGTCCACTCGTACGACTTCTTAGTCTCCAGCTCGTCCT
TCTGTTCGATTCTCTTGATGCGGCAACTGGCTGCGTATCCGCGATTCTTTAAGGTTCTCCGGCGCTGCTT
CATCCGAACGATCTCCTCGCGGTTCAGGCCACGCATCTTGAGGGTCCGATTAAGATCCCTTACCGAAATG
CTCACCAAATCGTCATCGGTAATATCCGGAATTGGACATGGCGAAAGTGGTGCCAGGGATGACTTTCTCT
CGCGCTTTGCTTCCATGGTGCCAACTTTTTTGTACAAAGTTGGCATTATAAAAAAGCATTGCTCATCAAT
TTGTTGCAACGAACNGGTCACTATCAGTCAAAATAAAATCATTA
